Addgene plasmid #199094: pGL2_162
Purpose: Level 2 plasmid, barcoded ORI with gentamicin resistance cassette and mScarlet-I reporter
Depositing lab: Charlie Gilbert & Nili Ostrov & Cultivarium Tools. Depositing organization: Cultivarium, Convergent Research. Publication: A scalable framework for high-throughput identification of functional origins of replication in non-model bacteria. Gilbert C, Brumwell SL, Crits-Christoph A, Kang SC, Martin-Moldes Z, Alsharif W, Esmurria A, Nguyen M-A, Lee HH, Ostrov N. bioRxiv 2023.05.19.541510 10.1101/2023.05.19.541510.
Backbone
  Vector backbone: n/a
  Vector type: Synthetic Biology
Growth in bacteria
  Bacterial resistance: Chloramphenicol and Gentamicin, 25 & 10 μg/mL
  Growth temperature: 37°C
  Growth strain: E. coli pir-116
  Copy number: High Copy
Gene/Insert
  Gene/Insert name: pUB110 ORI plus NGS barcode 2, gentamicin resistance cassette, mScarlet-I cassette, oriT
  Species: Synthetic
  Cloning method: Unknown
Terms and licenses: Academic/Nonprofit Terms; Industry Terms: Not Available to Industry
How to cite: pGL2_162 was a gift from Charlie Gilbert & Nili Ostrov & Cultivarium Tools (Addgene plasmid # 199094 ; http://n2t.net/addgene:199094 ; RRID:Addgene_199094)
