[The description below was written by a language model from this plasmid's Addgene catalogue record and pLannotate feature annotations shown in this document.]
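Description:
pGL2_162 is a 5,650 nt synthetic-biology "Level 2" plasmid from a modular toolkit built to test which origins of replication function in non-model bacteria. No conventional backbone is recorded. In the laboratory host it is maintained through an R6K γ origin, which depends on the pi initiator protein supplied in trans, which is why it is grown in a pir-116 E. coli strain, where it is listed as high copy. Selection there uses chloramphenicol, via a cat gene with its own promoter and a lambda t0 terminator, together with gentamicin. A short lacZα fragment next to the cat cassette is probably left over from assembly.

The payload is the candidate origin from pUB110, paired with an NGS barcode (barcode 2). The annotation software does not label this origin as such, but it detects a RepB-type replication protein coding sequence and a fragment of a pre/mob gene typical of small Gram-positive plasmids, which probably correspond to this region. The barcode itself is not annotated. A gentamicin acetyltransferase gene (aacC1) downstream of a class 1 integron Pc promoter gives a selectable marker for recipient cells. mScarlet-I, a rapidly maturing monomeric red fluorescent protein, lies downstream of a J23119-derived constitutive promoter fragment and serves as a visual reporter. An IncP oriT allows the plasmid to be mobilised by conjugation from a donor that provides the transfer machinery.

Because R6K γ cannot replicate without pi, persistence in a recipient lacking it should depend on the pUB110 origin. The barcode lets this origin be tracked by sequencing, consistent with the high-throughput screening described in the associated publication.
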