Features (pLannotate 1.2.2; 12 found; start..end, strand, type, name):
      9..37      +  promoter       Pc promoter: intI1 (promoter lies within the coding sequence); class 1 integron promoter
    227..760     +  CDS            GmR: gentamycin acetyltransferase; aacC1; confers resistance to gentamycin
    936..960     +  promoter       J23119(SpeI) promoter (fragment): bacterial promoter (Registry of Standard Biological Parts BBa J23119) modified to end with an SpeI site
    987..1682    +  CDS            mScarlet-I: mScarlet-I is a basic (constitutively fluorescent) red fluorescent protein published in 2016, derived from synthetic construct. It is reported to be a rapidly-maturing monomer with moderate acid sensitivity.
   1896..2004    +  oriT           oriT: incP origin of transfer
   2364..2752    -  rep_origin     R6K γ ori: γ replication origin from E. coli plasmid R6K; requires the R6K initiator protein pi for replication
   2901..2995    -  terminator     lambda t0 terminator: transcription terminator from phage lambda
   3019..3675    -  CDS            cat: CAT_ECOLX - Experimental evidence at protein level: Swiss-Prot protein existence level 1. This enzyme is an effector of chloramphenicol resistance in bacteria. From Escherichia coli. This protein is used as a marker in many commonly used cloning vectors, such as pACYC184.
   3676..3778    -  promoter       cat promoter: promoter of the E. coli cat gene encoding chloramphenicol acetyltransferase
   3853..3896    -  CDS            lacZα (fragment): LacZα fragment of β-galactosidase; lacZ fragment
   4125..4370    +  CDS            pre (fragment): PRE2_STAAM - Also known as mob. Protein inferred from homology: Swiss-Prot protein existence level 3. The interaction of the RSA site and the PRE protein may not only serves a function in plasmid maintenance, but may also contributes to the distribution of small antibiotic resistance plasmids among Gram- positive bacteria. From Staphylococcus aureus (strain Mu50 / ATCC 700699).
   4597..5601    +  CDS            repB: RepB replication protein; repB; from Enterococcus faecalis plasmid pAMα1 AAN03827.1 22652809.0
>Addgene plasmid #199094 | pGL2_162 | addgene full sequence | sequence record 398529 | Addgene NGS Result
GCAAGGAGTTGACATAAGCCTGTTCGGTTCGTAAACTGTAATGCAAGTAGCGTATGCGCTCACGCAACTG
GTCCAGAACCTTGACCGAACGCAGCGGTGGTAACGGCGCAGTGGCGGTTTTCATGGCTTGTTATGACTGT
TTTTTTGTACAGTCTATGCCTCGGGCATCCAAGCAGCAAGCGCGTTACGCCGTGGGTCGATGTTTGATGT
TATGGAGCAGCAACGAATGTTACGCAGCAGCAACGATGTTACGCAGCAGGGCAGTCGCCCTAAAACAAAG
TTAGGTGGCTCAAGTATGGGCATCATTCGCACATGTAGGCTCGGCCCTGACCAAGTCAAATCCATGCGGG
CTGCTCTTGATCTTTTCGGTCGTGAGTTCGGAGACGTAGCCACCTACTCCCAACATCAGCCGGACTCCGA
TTACCTCGGGAACTTGCTCCGTAGTAAGACATTCATCGCGCTTGCTGCCTTCGACCAAGAAGCGGTTGTT
GGCGCTCTCGCGGCTTACGTTCTGCCCAAGTTTGAGCAGCCGCGTAGTGAGATCTATATCTATGATCTCG
CAGTCTCCGGAGAGCACCGGAGGCAGGGCATTGCCACCGCGCTCATCAATCTCCTCAAGCATGAGGCCAA
CGCGCTTGGTGCTTATGTGATCTACGTGCAAGCAGATTACGGTGACGATCCCGCAGTGGCTCTCTATACA
AAGTTGGGCATACGGGAAGAAGTGATGCACTTTGATATCGACCCAAGTACCGCCACCTAAGCTTGAGCGC
ATGCTCGAGTACTTCGCCTGGACCATGCTCGCCGTCGTCTTCGGCTTCCTCCTCTTCGTCAACCTCGCCT
ACGTCCCCCTCGGCCACTGGGCCGAGGCCTTCGCCGGCTTCTTCAAATTTTCAGGGCTGCCGCACCCCAT
CGACTGGGGGCTCGCTATACAGGAGTTGACGGCTAGCTCAGTCCTAGGTACAGTGCTAGCTACTAGGAGG
AAAAAAATGGTGAGTAAGGGTGAAGCCGTGATTAAAGAGTTCATGCGCTTCAAAGTGCATATGGAGGGCT
CAATGAACGGCCATGAATTTGAAATTGAAGGTGAAGGAGAAGGCCGTCCGTATGAGGGCACCCAGACCGC
CAAACTGAAAGTCACAAAGGGTGGCCCGCTGCCGTTTTCGTGGGATATTTTATCCCCTCAATTCATGTAC
GGCAGCCGGGCGTTTATTAAACACCCGGCGGATATCCCGGATTACTATAAGCAATCTTTTCCAGAAGGCT
TTAAATGGGAGCGCGTGATGAATTTTGAAGACGGAGGTGCTGTTACCGTGACCCAGGACACGAGCTTAGA
AGACGGTACCTTGATCTATAAGGTAAAGCTGCGTGGTACCAATTTCCCGCCGGATGGGCCAGTTATGCAG
AAAAAGACTATGGGCTGGGAAGCATCGACGGAGCGTCTTTACCCCGAAGACGGCGTCCTGAAAGGCGATA
TTAAAATGGCCCTGCGACTGAAAGACGGCGGTCGCTACCTTGCAGATTTCAAAACAACGTATAAAGCGAA
AAAACCTGTGCAGATGCCCGGGGCGTACAACGTTGATCGCAAACTAGATATCACTTCACACAACGAAGAT
TACACGGTAGTCGAACAGTATGAACGTAGCGAGGGGCGCCATAGCACCGGAGGCATGGATGAACTCTATA
AATAAGCTTCGCTCGTGCTCGCCGCGACCTTCCTCTTCATGCACCTCTTCGGCATCGGGCTGCACAACGC
TACAGAGGAGCTTTTCCGCTGCATAACCCTGCTTCGGGGTCATTATAGCGATTTTTTCGGTATATCCATC
CTTTTTCGCACGATATACAGGATTTTGCCAAAGGGTTCGTGTAGACTTTCCTTGGTGTATCCAACGGCGT
CAGCCGGGCAGGATAGGTGAAGTAGGCCCACCCGCGAGCGGGTGTTCCTTCTTCACTGTCCCTTATTCGC
ACCTGGCGGTGCTCAACGGGAATCCTGCTCTGCGAGGCTGGCCGTACGCTAGGTATACTTGAGACCACCC
CAGGATACATAGATTACCACAACTCCGAGCCCTTCCACCTAGCGTGCTAACCACGCACGCTATTGTTGTA
TAGGCTAGGTGGAGGCTCAGTGATGATAAGTCTGCGATGGTGGATGCATGTGTCATGGTCATAGCTGTTT
CCTGTGTGAAATTGTTATCCGCTCAGAGGGCACAATCCTATTCCGCGCTATCCGACAATCTCCAAGACAT
TAGGTGGAGTTCAGTTCGGCGTATGGCATATGTCGCTGGAAAGAACATGTGAGCAAAAGGCCAGCAAAAG
GCCAGGAACCGTAAAAAGGCCGCGTTGCTGGCGTTACAGCTGGGCGCGCCCCATGTCAGCCGTTAAGTGT
TCCTGTGTCACTCAAAATTGCTTTGAGAGGCTCTAAGGGCTTCTCAGTGCGTTACATCCCTGGCTTGTTG
TCCACAACCGTTAAACCTTAAAGGCTTTAAAAGCCTTATATATTCTTTTTTTTCTTATAAAACTTAAAAC
CTTAGAGGCTATTTAAGTTGCTGATTTATATTAATTTTATTGTTCAAACATGAGAGCTTAGTACGTGAAA
CATGAGAGCTTAGTACGTTAGCCATGAGAGCTTAGTACGTTAGCCATGAGGGTTTAGTTCGTTAAACATG
AGAGCTTAGTACGTTAAACATGAGAGCTTAGTACGTGAAACATGAGAGCTTAGTACGTACTATCAACAGG
TTGAACTGCTGATCTTCAGATCGGCGCGCCGGCCGGCCGAAGATCCTTTGATCTTTTCTACGGGGTCTGA
CGCTCTATTCAACAAAGCCGCCGTCCCGTCAAGTCAGCGTAAATGGGTAGGGGGCTTCAAATCGTCCCCC
CATACGATATAAGTTGTTACTAGTGCTTGGATTCTCACCAATAAAAAACGCCCGGCGGCAACCGAGCGTT
CTGAACAAATCCAGATGGAGTTCTGAGGTCATTACTGGATCTATCAACAGGAGTCCAAGCGAGCTCGATA
TCAAATTACGCCCCGCCCTGCCACTCATCGCAGTACTGTTGTAATTCATTAAGCATTCTGCCGACATGGA
AGCCATCACAAACGGCATGATGAACCTGAATCGCCAGCGGCATCAGCACCTTGTCGCCTTGCGTATAATA
TTTGCCCATGGTGAAAACGGGGGCGAAGAAGTTGTCCATATTGGCCACGTTTAAATCAAAACTGGTGAAA
CTCACCCAGGGATTGGCTGAGACGAAAAACATATTCTCAATAAACCCTTTAGGGAAATAGGCCAGGTTTT
CACCGTAACACGCCACATCTTGCGAATATATGTGTAGAAACTGCCGGAAATCGTCGTGGTATTCACTCCA
GAGCGATGAAAACGTTTCAGTTTGCTCATGGAAAACGGTGTAACAAGGGTGAACACTATCCCATATCACC
AGCTCACCGTCTTTCATTGCCATACGAAATTCCGGATGAGCATTCATCAGGCGGGCAAGAATGTGAATAA
AGGCCGGATAAAACTTGTGCTTATTTTTCTTTACGGTCTTTAAAAAGGCCGTAATATCCAGCTGAACGGT
CTGGTTATAGGTACATTGAGCAACTGACTGAAATGCCTCAAAATGTTCTTTACGATGCCATTGGGATATA
TCAACGGTGGTATATCCAGTGATTTTTTTCTCCATTTTAGCTTCCTTAGCTCCTGAAAATCTCGATAACT
CAAAAAATACGCCCGGTAGTGATCTTATTTCATTATGGTGAAAGTTGGAACCTCTTACGTGCCGATCAAC
GTCTCATTGATACCTGAAACAAAACCCATCGTACGGCCAAGGAAGTCTCCAATAACTGTGATCCACCACA
AGCGCCAGGGTTTTCCCAGTCACGACGTTGTAAAACGACGGCCAGTCATGCATAATCCGCACGCATCTGG
AATAAGGAAGTGCCATTCCGCCTGACCTTAGCGTGCGAACAGCACGCTATTGTTGTATCATTACTCGCAT
CCATTCTCAGGCTGTCTCGTCTCGTCTCCGAGGTCTCAGGAGAATGAGTCAGGGTCACGCGTAGGACGCG
TCGAGTAGGGTCCCTTTAATCAGATGCGTCGGTTCCGCAGCCACACGCCGTGTGAAGCTGGGGAGCTAAA
ATAAGCGATTTAAAGCGTGATGTGAGTTTAATCTATGAAAGCACTAAGGAATTCCTTAAGGAACGTACAG
ACGGCTTAAAAGCCTTTAAAAACGTTTTTAAGGGGTTTGTAGACAAGGTAAAGGATAAAACAGCACAATT
CCAAGAAAAACACGATTTAGAACCTAAAAAGAACGAATTTGAACTAACTCATAACCGAGAGGTAAAAAAA
GAACGAAGTCGAGATCAGGGAATGAGTTTATAAAATAAAAAAAGCACCTGAAAAGGTGTCTTTTTTTGAT
GGTTTTGAACTTGTTCTTTCTTATCTTGATACATATAGAAATAACGTCATTTTTATTTTAGTTGCTGAAA
GGTGCGTTGAAGTGTTGGTATGTATGTGTTTTAAAGTATTGAAAACCCTTAAAATTGGTTGCACAGAAAA
ACCCCATCTGTTAAAGTTATAAGTGACTAAACAAATAACTAAATAGATGGGGGTTTCTTTTAATATTATG
TGTCCTAATAGTAGCATTTATTCAGATGAAAAATCAAGGGTTTTAGTGGACAAGACAAAAAGTGGAAAAG
TTAGACCATGGAGAGAAAAGAAAATCGCTAATGTTGATTACTTTGAACTTCTGCATATTCTTGAATTTAA
AAAGGCTGAAAGAGTAAAAGATTGTGCTGAAATATTAGAGTATAAACAAAATCGTGAAACAGGCGAAAGA
AAGTTGTATCGAGTGTGGTTTTGTAAATCCAGGCTTTGTCCAATGTGCAACTGGAGGAGAGCAATGAAAC
ATGGCATTCAGTCACAAAAGGTTGTTGCTGAAGTTATTAAACAAAAGCCAACAGTTCGTTGGTTGTTTCT
CACATTAACAGTTAAAAATGTTTATGATGGCGAAGAATTAAATAAGAGTTTGTCAGATATGGCTCAAGGA
TTTCGCCGAATGATGCAATATAAAAAAATTAATAAAAATCTTGTTGGTTTTATGCGTGCAACGGAAGTGA
CAATAAATAATAAAGATAATTCTTATAATCAGCACATGCATGTATTGGTATGTGTGGAACCAACTTATTT
TAAGAATACAGAAAACTACGTGAATCAAAAACAATGGATTCAATTTTGGAAAAAGGCAATGAAATTAGAC
TATGATCCAAATGTAAAAGTTCAAATGATTCGACCGAAAAATAAATATAAATCGGATATACAATCGGCAA
TTGACGAAACTGCAAAATATCCTGTAAAGGATACGGATTTTATGACCGATGATGAAGAAAAGAATTTGAA
ACGTTTGTCTGATTTGGAGGAAGGTTTACACCGTAAAAGGTTAATCTCCTATGGTGGTTTGTTAAAAGAA
ATACATAAAAAATTAAACCTTGATGACACAGAAGAAGGCGATTTGATTCATACAGATGATGACGAAAAAG
CCGATGAAGATGGATTTTCTATTATTGCAATGTGGAATTGGGAACGGAAAAATTATTTTATTAAAGAGTA
GTTCAACAAACGGGCCAGTTTGTTGAAGATTAGATGCTATAATTGCGCTA
